>Addgene plasmid #135951 | pEF1a-T2-OgNLuc | addgene full sequence | sequence record 271494 | Addgene NGS Result
GCTCCGGTGCCCGTCAGTGGGCAGAGCGCACATCGCCCACAGTCCCCGAGAAGTTGGGGGGAGGGGTCGG
CAATTGAACCGGTGCCTAGAGAAGGTGGCGCGGGGTAAACTGGGAAAGTGATGTCGTGTACTGGCTCCGC
CTTTTTCCCGAGGGTGGGGGAGAACCGTATATAAGTGCAGTAGTCGCCGTGAACGTTCTTTTTCGCAACG
GGTTTGCCGCCAGAACACAGGTAAGTGCCGTGTGTGGTTCCCGCGGGCCTGGCCTCTTTACGGGTTATGG
CCCTTGCGTGCCTTGAATTACTTCCACGCCCCTGGCTGCAGTACGTGATTCTTGATCCCGAGCTTCGGGT
TGGAAGTGGGTGGGAGAGTTCGAGGCCTTGCGCTTAAGGAGCCCCTTCGCCTCGTGCTTGAGTTGAGGCC
TGGCTTGGGCGCTGGGGCCGCCGCGTGCGAATCTGGTGGCACCTTCGCGCCTGTCTCGCTGCTTTCGATA
AGTCTCTAGCCATTTAAAATTTTTGATGACCTGCTGCGACGCTTTTTTTCTGGCAAGATAGTCTTGTAAA
TGCGGGCCAAGATCTGCACACTGGTATTTCGGTTTTTGGGGCCGCGGGCGGCGACGGGGCCCGTGCGTCC
CAGCGCACATGTTCGGCGAGGCGGGGCCTGCGAGCGCGGCCACCGAGAATCGGACGGGGGTAGTCTCAAG
CTGGCCGGCCTGCTCTGGTGCCTGGCCTCGCGCCGCCGTGTATCGCCCCGCCCTGGGCGGCAAGGCTGGC
CCGGTCGGCACCAGTTGCGTGAGCGGAAAGATGGCCGCTTCCCGGCCCTGCTGCAGGGAGCTCAAAATGG
AGGACGCGGCGCTCGGGAGAGCGGGCGGGTGAGTCACCCACACAAAGGAAAAGGGCCTTTCCGTCCTCAG
CCGTCGCTTCATGTGACTCCACGGAGTACCGGGCGCCGTCCAGGCACCTCGATTAGTTCTCGAGCTTTTG
GAGTACGTCGTCTTTAGGTTGGGGGGAGGGGTTTTATGCGATGGAGTTTCCCCACACTGAGTGGGTGGAG
ACTGAAGTTAGGCCAGCTTGGCACTTGATGTAATTCTCCTTGGAATTTGCCCTTTTTGAGTTTGGATCTT
GGTTCATTCTCAAGCCTCAGACAGTGGTTCAAAGTTTTTTTCTTCCATTTCAGGTGTCGTGACGCTAGCG
CTACCGGACTCAGATCTCGAGCTCAAGCTTCGAATTCGCCACCATGGTGGGCCGGAACAGCGCTATTGCC
GCTGGAGTGTGCGGCGCCCTGTTCATCGGCTACTGCATCTACTTCGACAGGAAGAGAAGGAGCGACCCCA
ACTTCAAGAACAGGCTGAGGGAGAGAAGGAAGAAGCAGAAGCTGGCCAAGGAGAGAGCCGGCCTGAGCAA
GCTGCCCGACCTGAAGGACGCCGAGGCCGTGCAGAAGTTCGGTACCGTGAGCAAGGGCGAGGAGAATAAC
ATGGCCATCATCAAGGAGTTCATGCGCTTCAAGGTGCGCATGGAGGGCTCCGTGAACGGCCACGAGTTCG
AGATCGAGGGCGAGGGCGAGGGCCGCCCCTACGAGGGCTTTCAGACCGTTAAGCTGAAGGTGACCAAGGG
TGGCCCCCTGCCCTTCGCCTGGGACATCTTGTCCCCTCAGTTCACCTACGGCTCCAAGGCCTACGTGAAG
CACCCCGCCGACATCCCCGACTACCTCAAGCTGTCCTTCCCCGAGGGCTTCAAGTGGGAGCGCGTGATGA
ACTTCGAGGACGGCGGCGTGGTGACCGTGACTCAGGACTCCTCCCTGCAGGACGGCGAGTTCATCTACAA
GGTGAAGCTGCGCGGCACCAACTTCCCCTCCGACGGCCCCGTAATGCAGAAGAAGACCATGGGCATGGAG
GCCTCCTCCGAGCGGATGTACCCCGAGGACGGCGCCCTGAAGGGCGAGGACAAGCTCAGGCTGAAGCTGA
AGGACGGCGGCCACTACACCTCCGAGGTCAAGACCACCTACAAGGCCAAGAAGCCCGTGCAGTTGCCCGG
CGCCTACATCGTCGACATCAAGTTGGACATCACCTCCCACAACGAGGACTACACCATCGTGGAACAGTAC
GAACGCGCCGAGGGCCGCCACTCCACCGGCGGCATGGACGAGCTGTACAAGGATATCTCCGGAGGTATGG
TCTTCACACTCGAAGATTTCGTTGGGGACTGGCGACAGACAGCCGGCTACAACCTGGACCAAGTCCTTGA
ACAGGGAGGTGTGTCCAGTTTGTTTCAGAATCTCGGGGTGTCCGTAACTCCGATCCAAAGGATTGTCCTG
AGCGGTGAAAATGGGCTGAAGATCGACATCCATGTCATCATCCCGTATGAAGGTCTGAGCGGCGACCAAA
TGGGCCAGATCGAAAAAATTTTTAAGGTGGTGTACCCTGTGGATGATCATCACTTTAAGGTGATCCTGCA
CTATGGCACACTGGTAATCGACGGGGTTACGCCGAACATGATCGACTATTTCGGACGGCCGTATGAAGGC
ATCGCCGTGTTCGACGGCAAAAAGATCACTGTAACAGGGACCCTGTGGAACGGCAACAAAATTATCGACG
AGCGCCTGATCAACCCCGACGGCTCCCTGCTGTTCCGAGTAACCATCAACGGAGTGACCGGCTGGCGGCT
GTGCGAACGCATTCTGGCGTAAGGATCCCGCGACTCTAGATCATAATCAGCCATACCACATTTGTAGAGG
TTTTACTTGCTTTAAAAAACCTCCCACACCTCCCCCTGAACCTGAAACATAAAATGAATGCAATTGTTGT
TGTTAACTTGTTTATTGCAGCTTATAATGGTTACAAATAAAGCAATAGCATCACAAATTTCACAAATAAA
GCATTTTTTTCACTGCATTCTAGTTGTGGTTTGTCCAAACTCATCAATGTATCTTAAGGCGTAAATTGTA
AGCGTTAATATTTTGTTAAAATTCGCGTTAAATTTTTGTTAAATCAGCTCATTTTTTAACCAATAGGCCG
AAATCGGCAAAATCCCTTATAAATCAAAAGAATAGACCGAGATAGGGT
[37 nt withheld, positions 3059-3095]
AAAGAACGTGGACTCCAACGTCAAAGG
[49 nt withheld, positions 3123-3171]
T
[91 nt withheld, positions 3173-3263]
G
[124 nt withheld, positions 3265-3388]
CAGGTGGCACTTTTCGGGGAAATGTGCGCGGAACCCCTATTTGTTTATTTTTCTAAATACATTCAAATAT
GTATCCGCTCATGAGACAATAACCCTGATAAATGCTTCAATAATATTGAAAAAGGAAGAGTCCTGAGGCG
GAAAGAACCAGCTGTGGAATGTGTGTCAGTTAGGGTGTGGAAAGTCCCCAGGCTCCCCAGCAGGCAGAAG
TATGCAAAGCATGCATCTCAATTAGTCAGCAACCAGGTGTGGAAAGTCCCCAGGCTCCCCAGCAGGCAGA
AGTATGCAAAGCATGCATCTCAATTAGTCAGCAACCATAGTCCCGCCCCTAACTCCGCCCATCCCGCCCC
TAACTCCGCCCAGTTCCGCCCATTCTCCGCCCCATGGCTGACTAATTTTTTTTATTTATGCAGAGGCCGA
GGCCGCCTCGGCCTCTGAGCTATTCCAGAAGTAGTGAGGAGGCTTTTTTGGAGGCCTAGGCTTTTGCAAA
GATCGATCAAGAGACAGGATGAGGATCGTTTCGCATGATTGAACAAGATGGATTGCACGCAGGTTCTCCG
GCCGCTTGGGTGGAGAGGCTATTCGGCTATGACTGGGCACAACAGACAATCGGCTGCTCTGATGCCGCCG
TGTTCCGGCTGTCAGCGCAGGGGCGCCCGGTTCTTTTTGTCAAGACCGACCTGTCCGGTGCCCTGAATGA
ACTGCAAGACGAGGCAGCGCGGCTATCGTGGCTGGCCACGACGGGCGTTCCTTGCGCAGCTGTGCTCGAC
GTTGTCACTGAAGCGGGAAGGGACTGGCTGCTATTGGGCGAAGTGCCGGGGCAGGATCTCCTGTCATCTC
ACCTTGCTCCTGCCGAGAAAGTATCCATCATGGCTGATGCAATGCGGCGGCTGCATACGCTTGATCCGGC
TACCTGCCCATTCGACCACCAAGCGAAACATCGCATCGAGCGAGCACGTACTCGGATGGAAGCCGGTCTT
GTCGATCAGGATGATCTGGACGAAGAGCATCAGGGGCTCGCGCCAGCCGAACTGTTCGCCAGGCTCAAGG
CGAGCATGCCCGACGGCGAGGATCTCGTCGTGACCCATGGCGATGCCTGCTTGCCGAATATCATGGTGGA
AAATGGCCGCTTTTCTGGATTCATCGACTGTGGCCGGCTGGGTGTGGCGGACCGCTATCAGGACATAGCG
TTGGCTACCCGTGATATTGCTGAAGAGCTTGGCGGCGAATGGGCTGACCGCTTCCTCGTGCTTTACGGTA
TCGCCGCTCCCGATTCGCAGCGCATCGCCTTCTATCGCCTTCTTGACGAGTTCTTCTGAGCGGGACTCTG
GGGTTCGAAATGACCGACCAAGCGACGCCCAACCTGCCATCACGAGATTTCGATTCCACCGCCGCCTTCT
ATGAAAGGTTGGGCTTCGGAATCGTTTTCCGGGACGCCGGCTGGATGATCCTCCAGCGCGGGGATCTCAT
GCTGGAGTTCTTCGCCCACCCTAGGGGGAGGCTAACTGAAACACGGAAGGAGACAATACCGGAAGGAACC
CGCGCTATGACGGCAATAAAAAGACAGAATAAAACGCACGGTGTTGGGTCGTTTGTTCATAAACGCGGGG
TTCGGTCCCAGGGCTGGCACTCTGTCGATACCCCACCGAGACCCCATTGGGGCCAATACGCCCGCGTTTC
TTCCTTTTCCCCACCCCACCCCCCAAGTTCGGGTGAAGGCCCAGGGCTCGCAGCCAACGTCGGGGCGGCA
GGCCCTGCCATAGCCTCAGGTTACTCATATATACTTTAGATTGATTTAAAACTTCATTTTTAATTTAAAA
GGATCTAGGTGAAGATCCTTTTTGATAATCTCATGACCAAAATCCCTTAACGTGAGTTTTCGTTCCACTG
AGCGTCAGACCCCGTAGAAAAGATCAAAGGATCTTCTTGAGATCCTTTTTTTCTGCGCGTAATCTGCTGC
TTGCAAACAAAAAAACCACCGCTACCAGCGGTGGTTTGTTTGCCGGATCAAGAGCTACCAACTCTTTTTC
CGAAGGTAACTGGCTTCAGCAGAGCGCAGATACCAAATACTGTTCTTCTAGTGTAGCCGTAGTTAGGCCA
CCACTTCAAGAACTCTGTAGCACCGCCTACATACCTCGCTCTGCTAATCCTGTTACCAGTGGCTGCTGCC
AGTGGCGATAAGTCGTGTCTTACCGGGTTGGACTCAAGACGATAGTTACCGGATAAGGCGCAGCGGTCGG
GCTGAACGGGGGGTTCGTGCACACAGCCCAGCTTGGAGCGAACGACCTACACCGAACTGAGATACCTACA
GCGTGAGCTATGAGAAAGCGCCACGCTTCCCGAAGGGAGAAAGGCGGACAGGTATCCGGTAAGCGGCAGG
GTCGGAACAGGAGAGCGCACGAGGGAGCTTCCAGGGGGAAACGCCTGGTATCTTTATAGTCCTGTCGGGT
TTCGCCACCTCTGACTTGAGCGTCGATTTTTGTGATGCTCGTCAGGGGGGCGGAGCCTATGGAAAAACGC
CAGCAACGCGGCCTTTTTACGGTTCCTGGCCTTTTGCTGGCCTTTTGCTCACATGTTCTTTCCTGCGTTA
TCCCCTGATTCTGTGGATAACCGTATTACCGCCATGCATTAGTTATTAATGAGTAATTCATACAAAAGGA
CTCGCCCCTGCCTTGGGGAATCCCAGGGACCGTCGTTAAACTCCCACTAACGTAGAACCCAGAGATCGCT
GCGTTCCCGCCCCCTCACCCGCCCGCTCTCGTCATCACTGAGGTGGAGAAGAGCATGCGTGAG
Features (pLannotate 1.2.2; 17 found; start..end, strand, type, name):
     19..230     +  promoter       EF-1α core promoter: core promoter for human elongation factor EF-1α
    231..344     +  intron         EF-1α intron A (fragment): intron upstream of the start codon of human EF-1α
    970..1173    +  intron         EF-1α intron A: truncated intron upstream of the start codon of human EF-1α
   1184..1227    +  misc_feature   MCS (fragment): multiple cloning site
   1234..1464    +  CDS            TOMM20 (fragment): TOM20_HUMAN - Also known as KIAA0016. Experimental evidence at protein level: Swiss-Prot protein existence level 1. Central component of the receptor complex responsible for the recognition and translocation of cytosolically synthesized mitochondrial preproteins. Together with TOM22 functions as the transit peptide receptor at the surface of the mitochondrion outer membrane and facilitates the movement of preproteins into the TOM40 translocation pore (By similarity). Required for the translocation across the mitochondrial outer membrane of cytochrome P450 monooxygenases. From Homo sapiens (Hum
   1447..2151    +  CDS            LSSmOrange: LSSmOrange is a basic (constitutively fluorescent) long stokes shift fluorescent protein published in 2012, derived from Discosoma sp.. It has moderate acid sensitivity.
   2167..2682    +  CDS            Nluc: NanoLuc® luciferase human codon-optimized
   2699..2782    +  CDS            large T antigen (fragment): large T antigen from SV40 (simian virus 40)
   2805..2926    +  polyA_signal   SV40 poly(A) signal: SV40 polyadenylation signal
   2960..3388    -  rep_origin     f1 ori (sequence partly withheld): f1 bacteriophage origin of replication; arrow indicates direction of (+) strand synthesis
   3415..3519    +  promoter       AmpR promoter: bla
   3521..3878    +  promoter       SV40 promoter: SV40 enhancer and early promoter
   3913..4707    +  CDS            NeoR/KanR: aminoglycoside phosphotransferase from Tn5; aph(3')-II (or nptII); confers resistance to neomycin, kanamycin, and G418 (Geneticin®)
   4728..4880    +  CDS            ble (fragment): BLE_KLEPN - Experimental evidence at protein level: Swiss-Prot protein existence level 1. Binding protein with a strong affinity to the bleomycin family of antibiotics. Binds to CL990; an antimitotic-antibiotic compound. From Klebsiella pneumoniae.
   4939..4986    +  polyA_signal   HSV TK poly(A) signal: herpes simplex virus thymidine kinase polyadenylation signal (Cole and Stacy, 1985)
   5077..5093    -  polyA_signal   bGH poly(A) signal (fragment): bovine growth hormone polyadenylation signal
   5315..5903    +  rep_origin     ori: high-copy-number ColE1/pMB1/pBR322/pUC origin of replication
