[The description below was written by a language model from this plasmid's Addgene catalogue record and pLannotate feature annotations shown in this document.]
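Description:
pEF1a-T2-OgNLuc is a mammalian expression plasmid built on the Clontech pEF1α-IRES-DsRed-Express2 backbone. It drives expression of a mitochondrially targeted "LumiFluor", a synthetic fusion of a fluorescent protein and a luciferase. Transcription comes from the human EF-1α promoter, annotated here as the core promoter followed by portions of EF-1α intron A, and terminates at an SV40 polyadenylation signal. The open reading frame, cloned between KpnI and BamHI sites, begins with the "T2" localization sequence, which the feature table identifies as a fragment of human TOMM20, a receptor of the mitochondrial outer membrane import complex. This is followed by an orange fluorescent protein that matches the long-Stokes-shift protein LSSmOrange, and then by human codon-optimized NanoLuc luciferase. No IRES or DsRed-Express2 feature is annotated in the 6,181 nt sequence, which suggests that the backbone's reporter cassette is no longer present.

In this type of fusion, light produced by NanoLuc on substrate oxidation is passed by bioluminescence resonance energy transfer (BRET) to the adjacent fluorescent protein, shifting the emission to orange. The associated publication describes such BRET-based fusions as biological light sources for controlling optogenetic systems in space and time, and the TOMM20 tag confines this one to mitochondria.

The plasmid is propagated in E. coli through a high-copy ColE1/pUC-type origin and also carries an f1 origin. A single Tn5 NeoR/KanR gene is placed behind tandem bacterial (AmpR) and SV40 early promoters and is followed by an HSV TK polyadenylation signal. It provides kanamycin selection in bacteria and G418 selection in mammalian cells. The short large T antigen, ble and bGH poly(A) annotations are small fragment matches and probably reflect residual backbone sequence.
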