Addgene plasmid #135951: pEF1a-T2-OgNLuc
Purpose: Expresses the OgNLuc LumiFluor targeted to the mitochondira in mammalian cells.
Depositing lab: Antonio Amelio. Depositing organization: University of North Carolina at Chapel Hill. Publication: Engineered BRET-Based Biologic Light Sources Enable Spatio-Temporal Control Over Diverse Optogenetic Systems. Parag-Sharma K, O'Banion CP, Henry EC, Musicant AM, Cleveland JL, Lawrence DS, Amelio AL. ACS Synth Biol. 2019 Dec 13. doi: 10.1021/acssynbio.9b00277. PubMed 31834783.
Backbone
  Vector backbone: pEF1α-IRES-DsRed-Express2
  Backbone manufacturer: ClontechLaboratories, Inc.
  Backbone size w/o insert (bp): 6022
  Vector type: Mammalian Expression
  Selectable markers: Neomycin (select with G418)
Growth in bacteria
  Bacterial resistance: Kanamycin, 50 μg/mL
  Growth temperature: 37°C
  Growth strain: DH5alpha
  Copy number: High Copy
Gene/Insert
  Gene/Insert name: OgNLuc LumiFluor (alt name: OgNLuc)
  Species: Synthetic
  Promoter: EF1a
  Tag / fusion protein: T2 mitochondrial localization sequence (N terminal on insert)
  Cloning method: Restriction Enzyme; 5′ cloning site KpnI (not destroyed); 3′ cloning site BamHI (not destroyed)
  Sequencing primers: 5′ TCAAGCCTCAGACAGTGGTTC
Terms and licenses: Academic/Nonprofit Terms; Industry Terms: Not Available to Industry
How to cite: pEF1a-T2-OgNLuc was a gift from Antonio Amelio (Addgene plasmid # 135951 ; http://n2t.net/addgene:135951 ; RRID:Addgene_135951)
